Addgene plasmid #160785: pLKO.1P MUTYH_1
Purpose: Suppress MUTYH
Depositing lab: Richard Possemato. Depositing organization: NYU Grossman School of Medicine. Publication: Hyperactive CDK2 Activity in Basal-like Breast Cancer Imposes a Genome Integrity Liability that Can Be Exploited by Targeting DNA Polymerase epsilon. Sviderskiy VO, Blumenberg L, Gorodetsky E, Karakousi TR, Hirsh N, Alvarez SW, Terzi EM, Kaparos E, Whiten GC, Ssebyala S, Tonzi P, Mir H, Neel BG, Huang TT, Adams S, Ruggles KV, Possemato R. Mol Cell. 2020 Oct 28. pii: S1097-2765(20)30723-1. doi: 10.1016/j.molcel.2020.10.016. PubMed 33152268.
Backbone
  Vector backbone: pLKO.1P
  Backbone manufacturer: The RNAi Consortium
  Backbone size w/o insert (bp): 7466
  Vector type: Lentiviral
  Selectable markers: Puromycin
Growth in bacteria
  Bacterial resistance: Ampicillin, 100 μg/mL
  Growth temperature: 37°C
  Growth strain: NEB Stable
  Copy number: High Copy
Gene/Insert
  Gene/Insert name: shMUTYH_1
  gRNA/shRNA sequence: AGCTGGTACGACCAAGAGAAA
  Species: H. sapiens (human)
  Cloning method: Restriction Enzyme; 5′ cloning site AgeI (unknown if destroyed); 3′ cloning site EcoRI (not destroyed)
  Sequencing primers: 5′ GCA TAT ACG ATA CAA GGC TGT TAG AG
Terms and licenses: Academic/Nonprofit Terms; Industry Terms: Not Available to Industry
How to cite: pLKO.1P MUTYH_1 was a gift from Richard Possemato (Addgene plasmid # 160785 ; http://n2t.net/addgene:160785 ; RRID:Addgene_160785)
