[The description below was written by a language model from this plasmid's Addgene catalogue record and pLannotate feature annotations shown in this document.]
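Description:
pLKO.1P MUTYH_1 is a lentiviral shRNA plasmid built on the pLKO.1 puro backbone from The RNAi Consortium and designed to suppress expression of human MUTYH. In bacteria it is maintained through a high-copy ColE1/pUC-type origin and selected with ampicillin via the β-lactamase gene. The backbone also carries an f1 origin, an SV40 origin and poly(A) signal, and remnants of lac and phage promoter elements that are not part of the payload.

The hairpin, named shMUTYH_1, was cloned between AgeI and EcoRI sites and sits immediately downstream of the human U6 promoter, an RNA polymerase III promoter suited to producing short hairpin transcripts that the cell processes into a silencing RNA. The feature table does not annotate the hairpin itself, but the unannotated gap between the U6 promoter and the cPPT/CTS is consistent with its position. Downstream, a human PGK promoter drives puromycin N-acetyltransferase, so transduced mammalian cells can be selected with puromycin.

These cassettes lie within a self-inactivating HIV-1 transfer vector. An RSV promoter fused to a truncated 5' LTR drives genomic RNA production in packaging cells without a need for Tat. The Ψ packaging signal with a gag fragment directs encapsidation, the RRE mediates Rev-dependent nuclear export, the cPPT/CTS aids nuclear import, and the ΔU3 3' LTR inactivates the viral promoter after integration. Packaging and envelope functions must be supplied in trans.

The sequenced record is 7,084 nt, somewhat shorter than the listed backbone size, which likely reflects removal of a stuffer fragment during cloning. The associated publication concerns genome integrity liabilities in basal-like breast cancer.
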