Features (pLannotate 1.2.2; 25 found; start..end, strand, type, name):
      1..241     +  promoter       U6 promoter: RNA polymerase III promoter for human U6 snRNA
    346..463     +  misc_feature   cPPT/CTS: central polypurine tract and central termination sequence of HIV-1
    512..1022    +  promoter       hPGK promoter: human phosphoglycerate kinase 1 promoter
   1044..1643    +  CDS            PuroR: puromycin N-acetyltransferase; pac from Streptomyces alboniger; confers resistance to puromycin
   1686..1769    +  CDS            nef (fragment): NEF_HV1Z2 - Experimental evidence at protein level: Swiss-Prot protein existence level 1. Extracellular Nef protein targets CD4(+) T-lymphocytes for apoptosis by interacting with CXCR4 surface receptors. From Human immunodeficiency virus type 1 group M subtype D (isolate Z2/CDC-Z34) (HIV-1).
   1771..2004    +  LTR            3' LTR (ΔU3): self-inactivating 3' long terminal repeat (LTR) from HIV-1
   2076..2197    +  polyA_signal   SV40 poly(A) signal: SV40 polyadenylation signal
   2237..2372    +  rep_origin     SV40 ori: SV40 origin of replication
   2393..2411    -  promoter       T7 promoter: promoter for bacteriophage T7 RNA polymerase
   2419..2574    +  CDS            lacZα (fragment): LacZα fragment of β-galactosidase; lacZ fragment
   2579..3007    +  rep_origin     f1 ori (sequence partly withheld): f1 bacteriophage origin of replication; arrow indicates direction of (+) strand synthesis
   3060..3164    +  promoter       AmpR promoter: bla
   3165..4025    +  CDS            AmpR: β-lactamase; bla; confers resistance to ampicillin, carbenicillin, and related antibiotics
   4196..4784    +  rep_origin     ori: high-copy-number ColE1/pMB1/pBR322/pUC origin of replication
   4967..5059    +  CDS            lacI (fragment): lac repressor; lacI; The lac repressor binds to the lac operator to inhibit transcription in E. coli. This inhibition can be relieved by adding lactose or isopropyl-β-D-thiogalactopyranoside (IPTG).
   5072..5093    +  protein_bind   CAP binding site: CAP binding activates transcription in the presence of cAMP. E. coli catabolite activator protein
   5108..5138    +  promoter       lac promoter: promoter for the E. coli lac operon
   5146..5162    +  protein_bind   lac operator: The lac repressor binds to the lac operator to inhibit transcription in E. coli. This inhibition can be relieved by adding lactose or isopropyl-β-D-thiogalactopyranoside (IPTG). lac repressor encoded by lacI
   5207..5225    +  promoter       T3 promoter: promoter for bacteriophage T3 RNA polymerase
   5253..5479    +  promoter       RSV promoter: Rous sarcoma virus enhancer/promoter
   5480..5660    +  LTR            5' LTR (truncated): truncated 5' long terminal repeat (LTR) from HIV-1
   5707..5832    +  misc_feature   HIV-1 Ψ: packaging signal of human immunodeficiency virus type 1
   5816..6179    +  CDS            HIV-1 gag (fragment): gag protein from human immunodeficiency virus 1; gag
   6325..6558    +  misc_feature   RRE: The Rev response element (RRE) of HIV-1 allows for Rev-dependent mRNA export from the nucleus to the cytoplasm.
   6935..7035    +  CDS            Rev (fragment): human immunodeficiency virus 1 (HIV-1) Rev protein; rev; enhances nuclear export of unspliced and incompletely spliced viral mRNAs
>Addgene plasmid #160785 | pLKO.1P MUTYH_1 | addgene full sequence | sequence record 315648 | Addgene NGS Result
GAGGGCCTATTTCCCATGATTCCTTCATATTTGCATATACGATACAAGGCTGTTAGAGAGATAATTGGAA
TTAATTTGACTGTAAACACAAAGATATTAGTACAAAATACGTGACGTAGAAAGTAATAATTTCTTGGGTA
GTTTGCAGTTTTAAAATTATGTTTTAAAATGGACTATCATATGCTTACCGTAACTTGAAAGTATTTCGAT
TTCTTGGCTTTATATATCTTGTGGAAAGGACGAAACACCGGAGCTGGTACGACCAAGAGAAACTCGAGTT
TCTCTTGGTCGTACCAGCTTTTTTGAATTCTCGACCTCGAGACAAATGGCAGTATTCATCCACAATTTTA
AAAGAAAAGGGGGGATTGGGGGGTACAGTGCAGGGGAAAGAATAGTAGACATAATAGCAACAGACATACA
AACTAAAGAATTACAAAAACAAATTACAAAAATTCAAAATTTTCGGGTTTATTACAGGGACAGCAGAGAT
CCACTTTGGCCGCGGCTCGAGGGGGTTGGGGTTGCGCCTTTTCCAAGGCAGCCCTGGGTTTGCGCAGGGA
CGCGGCTGCTCTGGGCGTGGTTCCGGGAAACGCAGCGGCGCCGACCCTGGGTCTCGCACATTCTTCACGT
CCGTTCGCAGCGTCACCCGGATCTTCGCCGCTACCCTTGTGGGCCCCCCGGCGACGCTTCCTGCTCCGCC
CCTAAGTCGGGAAGGTTCCTTGCGGTTCGCGGCGTGCCGGACGTGACAAACGGAAGCCGCACGTCTCACT
AGTACCCTCGCAGACGGACAGCGCCAGGGAGCAATGGCAGCGCGCCGACCGCGATGGGCTGTGGCCAATA
GCGGCTGCTCAGCAGGGCGCGCCGAGAGCAGCGGCCGGGAAGGGGCGGTGCGGGAGGCGGGGTGTGGGGC
GGTAGTGTGGGCCCTGTTCCTGCCCGCGCGGTGTTCCGCATTCTGCAAGCCTCCGGAGCGCACGTCGGCA
GTCGGCTCCCTCGTTGACCGAATCACCGACCTCTCTCCCCAGGGGGATCCACCGGAGCTTACCATGACCG
AGTACAAGCCCACGGTGCGCCTCGCCACCCGCGACGACGTCCCCAGGGCCGTACGCACCCTCGCCGCCGC
GTTCGCCGACTACCCCGCCACGCGCCACACCGTCGATCCGGACCGCCACATCGAGCGGGTCACCGAGCTG
CAAGAACTCTTCCTCACGCGCGTCGGGCTCGACATCGGCAAGGTGTGGGTCGCGGACGACGGCGCCGCGG
TGGCGGTCTGGACCACGCCGGAGAGCGTCGAAGCGGGGGCGGTGTTCGCCGAGATCGGCCCGCGCATGGC
CGAGTTGAGCGGTTCCCGGCTGGCCGCGCAGCAACAGATGGAAGGCCTCCTGGCGCCGCACCGGCCCAAG
GAGCCCGCGTGGTTCCTGGCCACCGTCGGCGTCTCGCCCGACCACCAGGGCAAGGGTCTGGGCAGCGCCG
TCGTGCTCCCCGGAGTGGAGGCGGCCGAGCGCGCCGGGGTGCCCGCCTTCCTGGAGACCTCCGCGCCCCG
CAACCTCCCCTTCTACGAGCGGCTCGGCTTCACCGTCACCGCCGACGTCGAGGTGCCCGAAGGACCGCGC
ACCTGGTGCATGACCCGCAAGCCCGGTGCCTGACGCCCGCCCCACGACCCGCAGCGCCCGACCGAAAGGA
GCGCACGACCCCATGCATCGGTACCTTTAAGACCAATGACTTACAAGGCAGCTGTAGATCTTAGCCACTT
TTTAAAAGAAAAGGGGGGACTGGAAGGGCTAATTCACTCCCAACGAAGACAAGATCTGCTTTTTGCTTGT
ACTGGGTCTCTCTGGTTAGACCAGATCTGAGCCTGGGAGCTCTCTGGCTAACTAGGGAACCCACTGCTTA
AGCCTCAATAAAGCTTGCCTTGAGTGCTTCAAGTAGTGTGTGCCCGTCTGTTGTGTGACTCTGGTAACTA
GAGATCCCTCAGACCCTTTTAGTCAGTGTGGAAAATCTCTAGCAGTAGTAGTTCATGTCATCTTATTATT
CAGTATTTATAACTTGCAAAGAAATGAATATCAGAGAGTGAGAGGAACTTGTTTATTGCAGCTTATAATG
GTTACAAATAAAGCAATAGCATCACAAATTTCACAAATAAAGCATTTTTTTCACTGCATTCTAGTTGTGG
TTTGTCCAAACTCATCAATGTATCTTATCATGTCTGGCTCTAGCTATCCCGCCCCTAACTCCGCCCATCC
CGCCCCTAACTCCGCCCAGTTCCGCCCATTCTCCGCCCCATGGCTGACTAATTTTTTTTATTTATGCAGA
GGCCGAGGCCGCCTCGGCCTCTGAGCTATTCCAGAAGTAGTGAGGAGGCTTTTTTGGAGGCCTAGGGACG
TACCCAATTCGCCCTATAGTGAGTCGTATTACGCGCGCTCACTGGCCGTCGTTTTACAACGTCGTGACTG
GGAAAACCCTGGCGTTACCCAACTTAATCGCCTTGCAGCACATCCCCCTTTCGCCAGCTGGCGTAATAGC
GAAGAGGCCCGCACCGATCGCCCTTCCCAACAGTTGCGCAGCCTGAATGGCGAATGGG
[124 nt withheld, positions 2579-2702]
C
[91 nt withheld, positions 2704-2794]
A
[49 nt withheld, positions 2796-2844]
CCTTTGACGTTGGAGTCCACGTTCTTT
[37 nt withheld, positions 2872-2908]
ACCCTATCTCGGTCTATTCTTTTGATTTATAAGGGATTTTGCCGATTTCGGCCTATTGGTTAAAAAATGA
GCTGATTTAACAAAAATTTAACGCGAATTTTAACAAAATATTAACGCTTACAATTTAGGTGGCACTTTTC
GGGGAAATGTGCGCGGAACCCCTATTTGTTTATTTTTCTAAATACATTCAAATATGTATCCGCTCATGAG
ACAATAACCCTGATAAATGCTTCAATAATATTGAAAAAGGAAGAGTATGAGTATTCAACATTTCCGTGTC
GCCCTTATTCCCTTTTTTGCGGCATTTTGCCTTCCTGTTTTTGCTCACCCAGAAACGCTGGTGAAAGTAA
AAGATGCTGAAGATCAGTTGGGTGCACGAGTGGGTTACATCGAACTGGATCTCAACAGCGGTAAGATCCT
TGAGAGTTTTCGCCCCGAAGAACGTTTTCCAATGATGAGCACTTTTAAAGTTCTGCTATGTGGCGCGGTA
TTATCCCGTATTGACGCCGGGCAAGAGCAACTCGGTCGCCGCATACACTATTCTCAGAATGACTTGGTTG
AGTACTCACCAGTCACAGAAAAGCATCTTACGGATGGCATGACAGTAAGAGAATTATGCAGTGCTGCCAT
AACCATGAGTGATAACACTGCGGCCAACTTACTTCTGACAACGATCGGAGGACCGAAGGAGCTAACCGCT
TTTTTGCACAACATGGGGGATCATGTAACTCGCCTTGATCGTTGGGAACCGGAGCTGAATGAAGCCATAC
CAAACGACGAGCGTGACACCACGATGCCTGTAGCAATGGCAACAACGTTGCGCAAACTATTAACTGGCGA
ACTACTTACTCTAGCTTCCCGGCAACAATTAATAGACTGGATGGAGGCGGATAAAGTTGCAGGACCACTT
CTGCGCTCGGCCCTTCCGGCTGGCTGGTTTATTGCTGATAAATCTGGAGCCGGTGAGCGTGGGTCTCGCG
GTATCATTGCAGCACTGGGGCCAGATGGTAAGCCCTCCCGTATCGTAGTTATCTACACGACGGGGAGTCA
GGCAACTATGGATGAACGAAATAGACAGATCGCTGAGATAGGTGCCTCACTGATTAAGCATTGGTAACTG
TCAGACCAAGTTTACTCATATATACTTTAGATTGATTTAAAACTTCATTTTTAATTTAAAAGGATCTAGG
TGAAGATCCTTTTTGATAATCTCATGACCAAAATCCCTTAACGTGAGTTTTCGTTCCACTGAGCGTCAGA
CCCCGTAGAAAAGATCAAAGGATCTTCTTGAGATCCTTTTTTTCTGCGCGTAATCTGCTGCTTGCAAACA
AAAAAACCACCGCTACCAGCGGTGGTTTGTTTGCCGGATCAAGAGCTACCAACTCTTTTTCCGAAGGTAA
CTGGCTTCAGCAGAGCGCAGATACCAAATACTGTTCTTCTAGTGTAGCCGTAGTTAGGCCACCACTTCAA
GAACTCTGTAGCACCGCCTACATACCTCGCTCTGCTAATCCTGTTACCAGTGGCTGCTGCCAGTGGCGAT
AAGTCGTGTCTTACCGGGTTGGACTCAAGACGATAGTTACCGGATAAGGCGCAGCGGTCGGGCTGAACGG
GGGGTTCGTGCACACAGCCCAGCTTGGAGCGAACGACCTACACCGAACTGAGATACCTACAGCGTGAGCT
ATGAGAAAGCGCCACGCTTCCCGAAGGGAGAAAGGCGGACAGGTATCCGGTAAGCGGCAGGGTCGGAACA
GGAGAGCGCACGAGGGAGCTTCCAGGGGGAAACGCCTGGTATCTTTATAGTCCTGTCGGGTTTCGCCACC
TCTGACTTGAGCGTCGATTTTTGTGATGCTCGTCAGGGGGGCGGAGCCTATGGAAAAACGCCAGCAACGC
GGCCTTTTTACGGTTCCTGGCCTTTTGCTGGCCTTTTGCTCACATGTTCTTTCCTGCGTTATCCCCTGAT
TCTGTGGATAACCGTATTACCGCCTTTGAGTGAGCTGATACCGCTCGCCGCAGCCGAACGACCGAGCGCA
GCGAGTCAGTGAGCGAGGAAGCGGAAGAGCGCCCAATACGCAAACCGCCTCTCCCCGCGCGTTGGCCGAT
TCATTAATGCAGCTGGCACGACAGGTTTCCCGACTGGAAAGCGGGCAGTGAGCGCAACGCAATTAATGTG
AGTTAGCTCACTCATTAGGCACCCCAGGCTTTACACTTTATGCTTCCGGCTCGTATGTTGTGTGGAATTG
TGAGCGGATAACAATTTCACACAGGAAACAGCTATGACCATGATTACGCCAAGCGCGCAATTAACCCTCA
CTAAAGGGAACAAAAGCTGGAGCTGCAAGCTTAATGTAGTCTTATGCAATACTCTTGTAGTCTTGCAACA
TGGTAACGATGAGTTAGCAACATGCCTTACAAGGAGAGAAAAAGCACCGTGCATGCCGATTGGTGGAAGT
AAGGTGGTACGATCGTGCCTTATTAGGAAGGCAACAGACGGGTCTGACATGGATTGGACGAACCACTGAA
TTGCCGCATTGCAGAGATATTGTATTTAAGTGCCTAGCTCGATACATAAACGGGTCTCTCTGGTTAGACC
AGATCTGAGCCTGGGAGCTCTCTGGCTAACTAGGGAACCCACTGCTTAAGCCTCAATAAAGCTTGCCTTG
AGTGCTTCAAGTAGTGTGTGCCCGTCTGTTGTGTGACTCTGGTAACTAGAGATCCCTCAGACCCTTTTAG
TCAGTGTGGAAAATCTCTAGCAGTGGCGCCCGAACAGGGACTTGAAAGCGAAAGGGAAACCAGAGGAGCT
CTCTCGACGCAGGACTCGGCTTGCTGAAGCGCGCACGGCAAGAGGCGAGGGGCGGCGACTGGTGAGTACG
CCAAAAATTTTGACTAGCGGAGGCTAGAAGGAGAGAGATGGGTGCGAGAGCGTCAGTATTAAGCGGGGGA
GAATTAGATCGCGATGGGAAAAAATTCGGTTAAGGCCAGGGGGAAAGAAAAAATATAAATTAAAACATAT
AGTATGGGCAAGCAGGGAGCTAGAACGATTCGCAGTTAATCCTGGCCTGTTAGAAACATCAGAAGGCTGT
AGACAAATACTGGGACAGCTACAACCATCCCTTCAGACAGGATCAGAAGAACTTAGATCATTATATAATA
CAGTAGCAACCCTCTATTGTGTGCATCAAAGGATAGAGATAAAAGACACCAAGGAAGCTTTAGACAAGAT
AGAGGAAGAGCAAAACAAAAGTAAGACCACCGCACAGCAAGCGGCCGCTGATCTTCAGACCTGGAGGAGG
AGATATGAGGGACAATTGGAGAAGTGAATTATATAAATATAAAGTAGTAAAAATTGAACCATTAGGAGTA
GCACCCACCAAGGCAAAGAGAAGAGTGGTGCAGAGAGAAAAAAGAGCAGTGGGAATAGGAGCTTTGTTCC
TTGGGTTCTTGGGAGCAGCAGGAAGCACTATGGGCGCAGCGTCAATGACGCTGACGGTACAGGCCAGACA
ATTATTGTCTGGTATAGTGCAGCAGCAGAACAATTTGCTGAGGGCTATTGAGGCGCAACAGCATCTGTTG
CAACTCACAGTCTGGGGCATCAAGCAGCTCCAGGCAAGAATCCTGGCTGTGGAAAGATACCTAAAGGATC
AACAGCTCCTGGGGATTTGGGGTTGCTCTGGAAAACTCATTTGCACCACTGCTGTGCCTTGGAATGCTAG
TTGGAGTAATAAATCTCTGGAACAGATTTGGAATCACACGACCTGGATGGAGTGGGACAGAGAAATTAAC
AATTACACAAGCTTAATACACTCCTTAATTGAAGAATCGCAAAACCAGCAAGAAAAGAATGAACAAGAAT
TATTGGAATTAGATAAATGGGCAAGTTTGTGGAATTGGTTTAACATAACAAATTGGCTGTGGTATATAAA
ATTATTCATAATGATAGTAGGAGGCTTGGTAGGTTTAAGAATAGTTTTTGCTGTACTTTCTATAGTGAAT
AGAGTTAGGCAGGGATATTCACCATTATCGTTTCAGACCCACCTCCCAACCCCGAGGGGACCCGACAGGC
CCGAAGGAATAGAAGAAGAAGGTGGAGAGAGAGACAGAGACAGATCCATTCGATTAGTGAACGGATCTCG
ACGGTATCGATCACGAGACTAGCCTCGAGCGGCCGCCCCCTTCACC
